Addgene plasmid #128484: pDisplay-iSeroSnFR
Purpose: Fluorescent reporter for serotonin (mammalian expression, membrane localization tag)
Depositing lab: Lin Tian. Depositing organization: University of California, Davis. Publication: Directed Evolution of a Selective and Sensitive Serotonin Sensor via Machine Learning. Unger EK, Keller JP, Altermatt M, Liang R, Matsui A, Dong C, Hon OJ, Yao Z, Sun J, Banala S, Flanigan ME, Jaffe DA, Hartanto S, Carlen J, Mizuno GO, Borden PM, Shivange AV, Cameron LP, Sinning S, Underhill SM, Olson DE, Amara SG, Temple Lang D, Rudnick G, Marvin JS, Lavis LD, Lester HA, Alvarez VA, Fisher AJ, Prescher JA, Kash TL, Yarov-Yarovoy V, Gradinaru V, Looger LL, Tian L. Cell. 2020 Dec 12. pii: S0092-8674(20)31612-3. doi: 10.1016/j.cell.2020.11.040. PubMed 33333022.
Backbone
  Vector backbone: pMinDisplay
  Backbone manufacturer: Invitrogen
  Backbone size w/o insert (bp): 4990
  Total vector size (bp): 6880
  Vector type: Mammalian Expression
Growth in bacteria
  Bacterial resistance: Ampicillin, 100 μg/mL
  Growth temperature: 37°C
  Growth strain: DH5alpha
  Copy number: High Copy
Gene/Insert
  Gene/Insert name: iSeroSnFR
  Insert size (bp): 1900
  Promoter: CMV
  Tag / fusion protein: cpsfGFP; Ig-kappa leader (N terminal on insert); Myc (C terminal on insert); PDGFR + enhanced ER export (C terminal on insert)
  Cloning method: Ligation Independent Cloning
  Sequencing primers: 5′ T7 - taatacgactcactataggg; 3′ BGH-rev - TAGAAGGCACAGTCGAGG
Terms and licenses: Academic/Nonprofit Terms; Industry Terms: Not Available to Industry
How to cite: pDisplay-iSeroSnFR was a gift from Lin Tian (Addgene plasmid # 128484 ; http://n2t.net/addgene:128484 ; RRID:Addgene_128484)
