[The description below was written by a language model from this plasmid's Addgene catalogue record and the feature table of its GenBank file.]
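Description:
pDisplay-iSeroSnFR is a mammalian expression plasmid built on the pMinDisplay backbone that encodes iSeroSnFR, a genetically encoded fluorescent sensor for serotonin displayed on the cell surface. It is propagated in E. coli from a high-copy ColE1/pUC-type origin under ampicillin selection (bla with its own promoter), and it also carries an f1 phage origin.

Expression is driven by the human CMV immediate-early enhancer and promoter and terminated by the bovine growth hormone polyadenylation signal. A T7 promoter lies just upstream of the coding region. The open reading frame begins with the mouse Ig-kappa leader, which directs the protein into the secretory pathway. The sensor follows, and in the depositor's map it consists of a binding-protein scaffold labelled X513 OpuB, split into two segments (residues 30–106 and 107–305). Circularly permuted superfolder GFP is inserted between these segments through short N- and C-terminal linkers, so that ligand-induced conformational change in the binding domain can alter fluorescence. Downstream are a Myc epitope tag, the PDGFR-beta transmembrane helix that anchors the sensor with its binding domain facing outward, and added ER export motifs intended to improve trafficking to the plasma membrane.

Two sequence records are held and they differ. The 6880 bp depositor map matches the catalogue size and also annotates an SV40 early promoter/origin and an HSV TK poly(A) signal, with no marker gene annotated between them. The 5152 bp record lacks this region and does not annotate the ER export motifs. The record does not explain the discrepancy. The plasmid is used for imaging extracellular serotonin in transfected mammalian cells.
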