LOCUS       Exported 5152 bp ds-DNA circular SYN 12-MAY-2021
DEFINITION  Fluorescent reporter for serotonin (mammalian expression, membrane
            localization tag).
ACCESSION   .
VERSION     .
KEYWORDS    pDisplay-iSeroSnFR
SOURCE      synthetic DNA construct
  ORGANISM  synthetic DNA construct
REFERENCE   1 (bases 1 to 5152)
  AUTHORS   Unger EK, Keller JP, Altermatt M, Liang R, Matsui A, Dong C, Hon OJ,
            Yao Z, Sun J, Banala S, Flanigan ME, Jaffe DA, Hartanto S, Carlen J,
            Mizuno GO, Borden PM, Shivange AV, Cameron LP, Sinning S, Underhill
            SM, Olson DE, Amara SG, Temple Lang D, Rudnick G, Marvin JS, Lavis
            LD, Lester HA, Alvarez VA, Fisher AJ, Prescher JA, Kash TL,
            Yarov-Yarovoy V, Gradinaru V, Looger LL, Tian L
  TITLE     Directed Evolution of a Selective and Sensitive Serotonin Sensor via
            Machine Learning.
  JOURNAL   Cell. 2020 Dec 12. pii: S0092-8674(20)31612-3. doi:
            10.1016/j.cell.2020.11.040.
  PUBMED    33333022
REFERENCE   2 (bases 1 to 5152)
  AUTHORS   .
  TITLE     Direct Submission
  JOURNAL   Exported May 12, 2021 from SnapGene Server 1.1.58
            http://www.snapgene.com
FEATURES             Location/Qualifiers
     source          1..5152
                     /organism="synthetic DNA construct"
                     /mol_type="other DNA"
     enhancer        9..388
                     /label=CMV enhancer
                     /note="human cytomegalovirus immediate early enhancer"
     promoter        389..592
                     /label=CMV promoter
                     /note="human cytomegalovirus (CMV) immediate early
                     promoter"
     primer_bind     543..563
                     /label=CMV-F
                     /note="Human CMV immediate early promoter, forward primer"
     primer_bind     637..656
                     /label=T7
                     /note="T7 promoter, forward primer"
     promoter        637..655
                     /label=T7 promoter
                     /note="promoter for bacteriophage T7 RNA polymerase"
     sig_peptide     736..798
                     /product="leader sequence from mouse immunoglobulin kappa
                     light chain"
                     /label=Ig-kappa leader
     primer_bind     1248..1269
                     /label=EGFP-C
                     /note="EGFP, forward primer"
     CDS             2380..2409
                     /codon_start=1
                     /product="Myc (human c-Myc proto-oncogene) epitope tag"
                     /label=Myc
                     /translation="EQKLISEEDL"
     CDS             2413..2559
                     /codon_start=1
                     /product="transmembrane domain from platelet derived growth
                     factor receptor beta"
                     /label=PDGFR-beta TM domain
                     /translation="AVGQDTQEVIVVPHSLPFKVVVISAILALVVLTIISLIILIMLWQ
                     KKPR"
     primer_bind     complement(2581..2598)
                     /label=BGH-rev
                     /note="Bovine growth hormone terminator, reverse primer.
                     Also called BGH reverse"
     polyA_signal    2587..2811
                     /label=bGH poly(A) signal
                     /note="bovine growth hormone polyadenylation signal"
     rep_origin      complement(2943..3531)
                     /direction=LEFT
                     /label=ori
                     /note="high-copy-number ColE1/pMB1/pBR322/pUC origin of
                     replication"
     primer_bind     complement(3023..3042)
                     /label=pBR322ori-F
                     /note="pBR322 origin, forward primer"
     CDS             complement(3702..4562)
                     /codon_start=1
                     /gene="bla"
                     /product="beta-lactamase"
                     /label=AmpR
                     /note="confers resistance to ampicillin, carbenicillin, and
                     related antibiotics"
                     /translation="MSIQHFRVALIPFFAAFCLPVFAHPETLVKVKDAEDQLGARVGYI
                     ELDLNSGKILESFRPEERFPMMSTFKVLLCGAVLSRIDAGQEQLGRRIHYSQNDLVEYS
                     PVTEKHLTDGMTVRELCSAAITMSDNTAANLLLTTIGGPKELTAFLHNMGDHVTRLDRW
                     EPELNEAIPNDERDTTMPVAMATTLRKLLTGELLTLASRQQLIDWMEADKVAGPLLRSA
                     LPAGWFIADKSGAGERGSRGIIAALGPDGKPSRIVVIYTTGSQATMDERNRQIAEIGAS
                     LIKHW"
     primer_bind     4325..4344
                     /label=Amp-R
                     /note="Ampicillin resistance gene, reverse primer"
     promoter        complement(4563..4667)
                     /gene="bla"
                     /label=AmpR promoter
     rep_origin      4694..5149
                     /direction=RIGHT
                     /label=f1 ori
                     /note="f1 bacteriophage origin of replication; arrow
                     indicates direction of (+) strand synthesis"
     primer_bind     complement(4781..4800)
                     /label=F1ori-R
                     /note="F1 origin, reverse primer"
     primer_bind     4991..5012
                     /label=F1ori-F
                     /note="F1 origin, forward primer"
ORIGIN
        1 cgcgcgttga cattgattat tgactagtta ttaatagtaa tcaattacgg ggtcattagt
       61 tcatagccca tatatggagt tccgcgttac ataacttacg gtaaatggcc cgcctggctg
      121 accgcccaac gacccccgcc cattgacgtc aataatgacg tatgttccca tagtaacgcc
      181 aatagggact ttccattgac gtcaatgggt ggagtattta cggtaaactg cccacttggc
      241 agtacatcaa gtgtatcata tgccaagtac gccccctatt gacgtcaatg acggtaaatg
      301 gcccgcctgg cattatgccc agtacatgac cttatgggac tttcctactt ggcagtacat
      361 ctacgtatta gtcatcgcta ttaccatggt gatgcggttt tggcagtaca tcaatgggcg
      421 tggatagcgg tttgactcac ggggatttcc aagtctccac cccattgacg tcaatgggag
      481 tttgttttgg caccaaaatc aacgggactt tccaaaatgt cgtaacaact ccgccccatt
      541 gacgcaaatg ggcggtaggc gtgtacggtg ggaggtctat ataagcagaa ctctctggct
      601 aactagagaa cccactgctt actggcttat cgaaattaat acgactcact atagggagac
      661 ccaagcttgg taccgaactc ggatccacta gtaacggccg ccagtgtgct ggaattcggc
      721 ttggggatat ccaccatgga gacagacaca ctcctgctat gggtactgct gctctgggtt
      781 ccaggttcca ctggtgacag atctgcgaac gacaccgtag ttgtgggctc gattaaccat
      841 acagaacaga ttatcgtcgc aaacatgttg gcagagatga ttgaggcgca tacagacctt
      901 aaggtggttc gcaaactgaa ccttggcggg gttaacgtta actttgaagc cattaaacgc
      961 ggaggtgcga ataatggtat tgacatttac ctggagtacg ttgggtatgg tcttgtggat
     1021 attctggggt acccggagcc gaacgtctat atcatcgccg acaagcagaa gaacggcatc
     1081 aaggcgaact tcaagatccg ctacaacgtg gaggacggca gcgtgcagct cgccgaccac
     1141 taccagcaga acacccccat cggcgacggc cctgtgctgc tgcctgacaa ccactacctg
     1201 agcacccagt ccgtgctgag caaagacccc aacgagaagc gcgatcacat ggtcctgctg
     1261 gagttcgtga ccgccgccgg gatcactctc ggcatggacg agctgtacaa gggcggtacc
     1321 ggagggagca tgagcaaggg cgaggagctg ttcaccgggg tggtgcccat cctggtcgag
     1381 ctggacggcg gcgtaaacgg ccacaagttc agcgtgcgcg gcgagggcga gggcgatgcc
     1441 accaacggca agctgaccct gaagttcatc tgcaccaccg gcaagctgcc cgtgccctgg
     1501 cccaccctcg tgaccaccct gacctacggc gtgcagtgct tcagccgcta ccccgaccac
     1561 atgaagcagc acgacttctt caagtccgcc atgcccgaag gctacgtcca ggagcgcacc
     1621 atcagcttca aggacgacgg cacctacaag acccgcgccg aggtgaagtt cgagggcgac
     1681 accctggtga accgcatcga gctgaagggc atcgacttca aggaggacgg caacatcctg
     1741 gggcacaagc tggagtacaa ctttccgccg cccggtgcta ctgatccaga aggtgcatac
     1801 gaaaccgtga agaaggagta caaacgtaaa tggaatattg tatggctcaa accactggga
     1861 ttcaacgctt cgtatgtgct tgcggttaaa gacgaactgg cgaaacagta taaccttaaa
     1921 accttcagtg acttagcgaa aatctcggat aagctgattc tgggtgcaaa catgatgttt
     1981 ttagaaaatc ccgatggtta cccaggcctg caaaaactgt acaatttcaa attcaagcac
     2041 accaaaagca tggacgctgg tattccgtat accgccattg ataataacga agttcaggta
     2101 attgatgcca ctgccactga tggcttgctg gtgagccaca aattaaaaat tctggaggat
     2161 gataaagcgt tcttcccgcc gtattatgct gcccccatca tccgtcagga tgtcttagat
     2221 aagcatcctg aactgaagga cgtgctgaac aaactcgcga atcaaatttc actggaagaa
     2281 atgcagaaac tgaattacaa gcgtgacggt gagggtcagg acccagcgaa agtagctaag
     2341 gagtttttga aagagaaagg tttaattctg caggtcgacg aacaaaaact catctcagaa
     2401 gaggatctga atgctgtggg ccaggacacg caggaggtca tcgtggtgcc acactccttg
     2461 ccctttaagg tggtggtgat ctcagccatc ctggccctgg tggtgctcac catcatctcc
     2521 cttatcatcc tcatcatgct ttggcagaag aagccacgtt aggcggccgc tcgagatcag
     2581 cctcgactgt gccttctagt tgccagccat ctgttgtttg cccctccccc gtgccttcct
     2641 tgaccctgga aggtgccact cccactgtcc tttcctaata aaatgaggaa attgcatcgc
     2701 attgtctgag taggtgtcat tctattctgg ggggtggggt ggggcaggac agcaaggggg
     2761 aggattggga agacaatagc aggcgtgctg gggatgcggt gggctctatg gcttctgagg
     2821 cggaaagaac cagtggcggt aatacggtta tccacagaat caggggataa cgcaggaaag
     2881 aacatgtgag caaaaggcca gcaaaaggcc aggaaccgta aaaaggccgc gttgctggcg
     2941 tttttccata ggctccgccc ccctgacgag catcacaaaa atcgacgctc aagtcagagg
     3001 tggcgaaacc cgacaggact ataaagatac caggcgtttc cccctggaag ctccctcgtg
     3061 cgctctcctg ttccgaccct gccgcttacc ggatacctgt ccgcctttct cccttcggga
     3121 agcgtggcgc tttctcatag ctcacgctgt aggtatctca gttcggtgta ggtcgttcgc
     3181 tccaagctgg gctgtgtgca cgaacccccc gttcagcccg accgctgcgc cttatccggt
     3241 aactatcgtc ttgagtccaa cccggtaaga cacgacttat cgccactggc agcagccact
     3301 ggtaacagga ttagcagagc gaggtatgta ggcggtgcta cagagttctt gaagtggtgg
     3361 cctaactacg gctacactag aagaacagta tttggtatct gcgctctgct gaagccagtt
     3421 accttcggaa aaagagttgg tagctcttga tccggcaaac aaaccaccgc tggtagcggt
     3481 ggtttttttg tttgcaagca gcagattacg cgcagaaaaa aaggatctca agaagatcct
     3541 ttgatctttt ctacggggtc tgacgctcag tggaacgaaa actcacgtta agggattttg
     3601 gtcatgagat tatcaaaaag gatcttcacc tagatccttt taaattaaaa atgaagtttt
     3661 aaatcaatct aaagtatata tgagtaaact tggtctgaca gttaccaatg cttaatcagt
     3721 gaggcaccta tctcagcgat ctgtctattt cgttcatcca tagttgcctg actccccgtc
     3781 gtgtagataa ctacgatacg ggagggctta ccatctggcc ccagtgctgc aatgataccg
     3841 cgagacccac gctcaccggc tccagattta tcagcaataa accagccagc cggaagggcc
     3901 gagcgcagaa gtggtcctgc aactttatcc gcctccatcc agtctattaa ttgttgccgg
     3961 gaagctagag taagtagttc gccagttaat agtttgcgca acgttgttgc cattgctaca
     4021 ggcatcgtgg tgtcacgctc gtcgtttggt atggcttcat tcagctccgg ttcccaacga
     4081 tcaaggcgag ttacatgatc ccccatgttg tgcaaaaaag cggttagctc cttcggtcct
     4141 ccgatcgttg tcagaagtaa gttggccgca gtgttatcac tcatggttat ggcagcactg
     4201 cataattctc ttactgtcat gccatccgta agatgctttt ctgtgactgg tgagtactca
     4261 accaagtcat tctgagaata gtgtatgcgg cgaccgagtt gctcttgccc ggcgtcaata
     4321 cgggataata ccgcgccaca tagcagaact ttaaaagtgc tcatcattgg aaaacgttct
     4381 tcggggcgaa aactctcaag gatcttaccg ctgttgagat ccagttcgat gtaacccact
     4441 cgtgcaccca actgatcttc agcatctttt actttcacca gcgtttctgg gtgagcaaaa
     4501 acaggaaggc aaaatgccgc aaaaaaggga ataagggcga cacggaaatg ttgaatactc
     4561 atactcttcc tttttcaata ttattgaagc atttatcagg gttattgtct catgagcgga
     4621 tacatatttg aatgtattta gaaaaataaa caaatagggg ttccgcgcac atttccccga
     4681 aaagtgccac ctgnnnnnnn nnnnnnnnnn nnnnnnnnnn nnnnnnnnnn nnnnnnnnnn
     4741 nnnnnnnnnn nnnnnnnnnn nnnnnnnnnn nnnnnnnnnn nnnnnnnnnn nnnnnnnnnn
     4801 nnnnnnnnnn nnnnnnncnn nnnnnnnnnn nnnnnnnnnn nnnnnnnnnn nnnnnnnnnn
     4861 nnnnnnnnnn nnnnnnnnnn nnnnnnnnnn nnnnnnnnnn nnnnnnnnna nnnnnnnnnn
     4921 nnnnnnnnnn nnnnnnnnnn nnnnnnnnnn nnnnnnnnnc ctttgacgtt ggagtccacg
     4981 ttctttaata gtggactctt gttccaaact ggaacaacac tcaaccctat ctcggtctat
     5041 tcttttgatt tataagggat tttgccgatt tcggcctatt ggttaaaaaa tgagctgatt
     5101 taacaaaaat ttaacgcgaa ttttaacaaa atattaacgc ttacaattta cg
//
