LOCUS       Exported 6880 bp ds-DNA circular SYN 06-JUN-2019
DEFINITION  synthetic circular DNA
ACCESSION   .
VERSION     .
KEYWORDS    .
SOURCE      synthetic DNA construct
  ORGANISM  synthetic DNA construct
REFERENCE   1 (bases 1 to 6880)
  AUTHORS   .
  TITLE     Direct Submission
  JOURNAL   Exported Monday, Jun 24, 2019 from SnapGene Viewer 4.3.10
            https://www.snapgene.com
COMMENT     Ligation of : pMinDisEnhancedExport-X513-L121G4-new.xdna [5357 nt] :
            (PpuMI[2319] / BglII[800]) to PCR(pRSET-X513-L194D1.xdna) [1516 nt]
            : (BglII[11] / PpuMI[1530])
FEATURES             Location/Qualifiers
     source          1..6880
                     /organism="synthetic DNA construct"
                     /mol_type="other DNA"
     enhancer        10..389
                     /label=human cytomegalovirus immediate early enhancer_
                     /label=human cytomegalovirus immediate early enhancer_...
                     /note="note=""CMV enhancer"" - note=""human cytomegalovirus
                     immediate early enhancer"" - 10..389"
     promoter        390..593
                     /label=human cytomegalovirus (CMV) immediate early _CM
                     /label=human cytomegalovirus (CMV) immediate early _CM...
                     /note="note=""CMV promoter"" - note=""human cytomegalovirus
                     (CMV) immediate early - promoter"" - 390..593"
     promoter        638..656
                     /label=promoter for bacteriophage T7 RNA polymerase_T7
                     /label=promoter for bacteriophage T7 RNA polymerase_T7...
                     /note="note=""T7 promoter"" - note=""promoter for
                     bacteriophage T7 RNA polymerase"" - 638..656"
     CDS             737..799
                     /label=Ig-kappa leader_leader sequence from mouse_CDS
                     /note="codon_start=1 - note=""leader sequence from mouse""
                     - note=""Ig-kappa leader"" -
                     translation=""METDTLLLWVLLLWVPGSTGD"" - 737..799"
     CDS             737..739
                     /codon_start=1
                     /label=Start
                     /translation="M"
     misc_feature    806..1030
                     /label=X513OpuB 30-106
                     /note="note=""X513OpuB 30-106"" - 805..1029"
     misc_feature    1031..1042
                     /label=Linker (N)
     misc_feature    1043..1765
                     /label=cpsfGFP
     misc_feature    1766..1777
                     /label=Linker (C)
     misc_feature    1778..2368
                     /label=X513OpuB 107-305
                     /note="note=""X513OpuB 107-305"" - 1774..2367"
     CDS             2375..2404
                     /label=Myc_Myc (human c-Myc oncogene) epitope tag_CDS
                     /note="codon_start=1 - note=""Myc (human c-Myc oncogene)
                     epitope tag"" - note=""Myc"" - translation=""EQKLISEEDL"" -
                     819..848"
     misc_feature    2471..2539
                     /label=PDGFR transmembrane helix
                     /note="note=""PDGFR transmembrane helix"" - 915..983"
     misc_feature    2531..2608
                     /label=ER Export Motifs_perLL123016
                     /note="note=""ProposedExportMotifs_perLL_123016"" -
                     975..1052"
     polyA_signal    2636..2860
                     /label=bovine growth hormone polyadenylation signal_bG
                     /label=bovine growth hormone polyadenylation signal_bG...
                     /note="note=""bGH poly(A) signal"" - note=""bovine growth
                     hormone polyadenylation signal"" - 1080..1304"
     rep_origin      complement(2992..3580)
                     /direction=LEFT
                     /label=high-copy-number ColE1/pMB1/pBR322/pUC origin o
                     /label=high-copy-number ColE1/pMB1/pBR322/pUC origin o...
                     /note="direction=LEFT - note=""LEFT"" -
                     note=""high-copy-number ColE1/pMB1/pBR322/pUC origin of -
                     replication"" - complement(1436..2024)"
     polyA_signal    3909..3956
                     /label=herpes simplex virus thymidine kinase _HSV TK p
                     /label=herpes simplex virus thymidine kinase _HSV TK p...
                     /note="note=""HSV TK poly(A) signal"" - note=""herpes
                     simplex virus thymidine kinase - polyadenylation signal"" -
                     2353..2400"
     promoter        complement(5011..5371)
                     /label=SV40 enhancer and early promoter_SV40 promoter_
                     /label=SV40 enhancer and early promoter_SV40 promoter_...
                     /note="note=""SV40 promoter"" - note=""SV40 enhancer and
                     early promoter"" - complement(3455..3815)"
     rep_origin      5025..5163
                     /direction=RIGHT
                     /label=SV40 origin of replication_SV40 ori_rep_origin
                     /note="direction=RIGHT - note=""SV40 ori"" - note=""SV40
                     origin of replication"" - 3469..3607"
     CDS             complement(5431..6291)
                     /label=confers resistance to ampicillin, carbenicillin
                     /label=confers resistance to ampicillin, carbenicillin...
                     /note="codon_start=1 - note=""bla"" - note=""confers
                     resistance to ampicillin, carbenicillin, and - related
                     antibiotics"" -
                     translation=""MSIQHFRVALIPFFAAFCLPVFAHPETLVKVKDAEDQLGARVGYI
                     -
                     ELDLNSGKILESFRPEERFPMMSTFKVLLCGAVLSRIDAGQEQLGRRIHYSQNDLVEYS
                     - PVTEKHLTDGMTVRELCSA"
     promoter        complement(6292..6396)
                     /label=AmpR promoter_bla_promoter
                     /note="note=""bla"" - note=""AmpR promoter"" -
                     complement(4736..4840)"
     rep_origin      6423..6878
                     /direction=RIGHT
                     /label=f1 bacteriophage origin of replication
                     /label=f1 bacteriophage origin of replication; arrow _...
                     /note="direction=RIGHT - note=""RIGHT"" - note=""f1
                     bacteriophage origin of replication; arrow - indicates
                     direction of (+) strand synthesis"" - 4867..5322"
ORIGIN
        1 gcgcgcgttg acattgatta ttgactagtt attaatagta atcaattacg gggtcattag
       61 ttcatagccc atatatggag ttccgcgtta cataacttac ggtaaatggc ccgcctggct
      121 gaccgcccaa cgacccccgc ccattgacgt caataatgac gtatgttccc atagtaacgc
      181 caatagggac tttccattga cgtcaatggg tggactattt acggtaaact gcccacttgg
      241 cagtacatca agtgtatcat atgccaagta cgccccctat tgacgtcaat gacggtaaat
      301 ggcccgcctg gcattatgcc cagtacatga ccttatggga ctttcctact tggcagtaca
      361 tctacgtatt agtcatcgct attaccatgg tgatgcggtt ttggcagtac atcaatgggc
      421 gtggatagcg gtttgactca cggggatttc caagtctcca ccccattgac gtcaatggga
      481 gtttgttttg gcaccaaaat caacgggact ttccaaaatg tcgtaacaac tccgccccat
      541 tgacgcaaat gggcggtagg cgtgtacggt gggaggtcta tataagcaga gctctctggc
      601 taactagaga acccactgct tactggctta tcgaaattaa tacgactcac tatagggaga
      661 cccaagcttg gtaccgagct cggatccact agtaacggcc gccagtgtgc tggaattcgg
      721 cttggggata tccaccatgg agacagacac actcctgcta tgggtactgc tgctctgggt
      781 tccaggttcc actggtgaca gatctgcgaa cgacaccgta gttgtgggct cgattaacca
      841 tacagaacag attatcgtcg caaacatgtt ggcagagatg attgaggcgc atacagacct
      901 taaggtggtt cgcaaactga accttggcgg ggttaacgtt aactttgaag ccattaaacg
      961 cggaggtgcg aataatggta ttgacattta cctggagtac gttgggtatg gtcttgtgga
     1021 tattctgggg tacccggagc cgaacgtcta tatcatcgcc gacaagcaga agaacggcat
     1081 caaggcgaac ttcaagatcc gctacaacgt ggaggacggc agcgtgcagc tcgccgacca
     1141 ctaccagcag aacaccccca tcggcgacgg ccctgtgctg ctgcctgaca accactacct
     1201 gagcacccag tccgtgctga gcaaagaccc caacgagaag cgcgatcaca tggtcctgct
     1261 ggagttcgtg accgccgccg ggatcactct cggcatggac gagctgtaca agggcggtac
     1321 cggagggagc atgagcaagg gcgaggagct gttcaccggg gtggtgccca tcctggtcga
     1381 gctggacggc ggcgtaaacg gccacaagtt cagcgtgcgc ggcgagggcg agggcgatgc
     1441 caccaacggc aagctgaccc tgaagttcat ctgcaccacc ggcaagctgc ccgtgccctg
     1501 gcccaccctc gtgaccaccc tgacctacgg cgtgcagtgc ttcagccgct accccgacca
     1561 catgaagcag cacgacttct tcaagtccgc catgcccgaa ggctacgtcc aggagcgcac
     1621 catcagcttc aaggacgacg gcacctacaa gacccgcgcc gaggtgaagt tcgagggcga
     1681 caccctggtg aaccgcatcg agctgaaggg catcgacttc aaggaggacg gcaacatcct
     1741 ggggcacaag ctggagtaca actttccgcc gcccggtgct actgatccag aaggtgcata
     1801 cgaaaccgtg aagaaggagt acaaacgtaa atggaatatt gtatggctca aaccactggg
     1861 attcaacgct tcgtatgtgc ttgcggttaa agacgaactg gcgaaacagt ataaccttaa
     1921 aaccttcagt gacttagcga aaatctcgga taagctgatt ctgggtgcaa acatgatgtt
     1981 tttagaaaat cccgatggtt acccaggcct gcaaaaactg tacaatttca aattcaagca
     2041 caccaaaagc atggacgctg gtattccgta taccgccatt gataataacg aagttcaggt
     2101 aattgatgcc actgccactg atggcttgct ggtgagccac aaattaaaaa ttctggagga
     2161 tgataaagcg ttcttcccgc cgtattatgc tgcccccatc atccgtcagg atgtcttaga
     2221 taagcatcct gaactgaagg acgtgctgaa caaactcgcg aatcaaattt cactggaaga
     2281 aatgcagaaa ctgaattaca agcgtgacgg tgagggtcag gacccagcga aagtagctaa
     2341 ggagtttttg aaagagaaag gtttaattac gcgtgaacaa aaactcatct cagaagagga
     2401 tctgaatgct gtgggccagg acacgcagga ggtcatcgtg gtgccacact ccttgccctt
     2461 taaggtggtg gtgatctcag ccatcctggc cctggtggtg ctcaccatca tctcccttat
     2521 catcctcatc aaatacttgc agaagaggcg ggaaaggcga cgccaggaga acgctaactc
     2581 cttttgctat gaaaatgagg tagccctgta ggcggccgct cgagatcagc ctcgactgtg
     2641 ccttctagtt gccagccatc tgttgtttgc ccctcccccg tgccttcctt gaccctggaa
     2701 ggtgccactc ccactgtcct ttcctaataa aatgaggaaa ttgcatcgca ttgtctgagt
     2761 aggtgtcatt ctattctggg gggtggggtg gggcaggaca gcaaggggga ggattgggaa
     2821 gacaatagca ggcatgctgg ggatgcggtg ggctctatgg cttctgaggc ggaaagaacc
     2881 agtggcggta atacggttat ccacagaatc aggggataac gcaggaaaga acatgtgagc
     2941 aaaaggccag caaaaggcca ggaaccgtaa aaaggccgcg ttgctggcgt ttttccatag
     3001 gctccgcccc cctgacgagc atcacaaaaa tcgacgctca agtcagaggt ggcgaaaccc
     3061 gacaggacta taaagatacc aggcgtttcc ccctggaagc tccctcgtgc gctctcctgt
     3121 tccgaccctg ccgcttaccg gatacctgtc cgcctttctc ccttcgggaa gcgtggcgct
     3181 ttctcatagc tcacgctgta ggtatctcag ttcggtgtag gtcgttcgct ccaagctggg
     3241 ctgtgtgcac gaaccccccg ttcagcccga ccgctgcgcc ttatccggta actatcgtct
     3301 tgagtccaac ccggtaagac acgacttatc gccactggca gcagccactg gtaacaggat
     3361 tagcagagcg aggtatgtag gcggtgctac agagttcttg aagtggtggc ctaactacgg
     3421 ctacactaga aggacagtat ttggtatctg cgctctgctg aagccagtta ccttcggaaa
     3481 aagagttggt agctcttgat ccggcaaaca aaccaccgct ggtagcggtg gtttttttgt
     3541 ttgcaagcag cagattacgc gcagaaaaaa aggatctcaa gaagatcctt tgatcttttc
     3601 tacggggtct gacgctcagt ggaacgaaaa ctcacgttaa gggattttgg tcatgagatt
     3661 atcaaaaagg atcttcacct agatcctttt aaattaaaaa tgaagtttta aatcaatcta
     3721 aagtatatat gagtaacctg aggctatggc agggcctgcc gccccgacgt tggctgcgag
     3781 ccctgggcct tcacccgaac ttggggggtg gggtggggaa aaggaagaaa cgcgggcgta
     3841 ttggccccaa tggggtctcg gtggggtatc gacagagtgc cagccctggg accgaacccc
     3901 gcgtttatga acaaacgacc caacaccgtg cgttttattc tgtcttttta ttgccgtcat
     3961 agcgcgggtt ccttccggta ttgtctcctt ccgtgtttca gttagcctcc ccctagggtg
     4021 ggcgaagaac tccagcatga gatccccgcg ctggaggatc atccagccgg cgtcccggaa
     4081 aacgattccg aagcccaacc tttcatagaa ggcggcggtg gaatcgaaat ctcgtgatgg
     4141 caggttgggc gtcgcttggt cggtcatttc gaaccccaga gtcccgctca gaagaactcg
     4201 tcaagaaggc gatagaaggc gatgcgctgc gaatcgggag cggcgatacc gtaaagcacg
     4261 aggaagcggt cagcccattc gccgccaagc tcttcagcaa tatcacgggt agccaacgct
     4321 atgtcctgat agcggtccgc cacacccagc cggccacagt cgatgaatcc agaaaagcgg
     4381 ccattttcca ccatgatatt cggcaagcag gcatcgccat gggtcacgac gagatcctcg
     4441 ccgtcgggca tgctcgcctt gagcctggcg aacagttcgg ctggcgcgag cccctgatgc
     4501 tcttgatcat cctgatcgac aagaccggct tccatccgag tacgtgctcg ctcgatgcga
     4561 tgtttcgctt ggtggtcgaa tgggcaggta gccggatcaa gcgtatgcag ccgccgcatt
     4621 gcatcagcca tgatggatac tttctcggca ggagcaaggt gagatgacag gagatcctgc
     4681 cccggcactt cgcccaatag cagccagtcc cttcccgctt cagtgacaac gtcgagcaca
     4741 gctgcgcaag gaacgcccgt cgtggccagc cacgatagcc gcgctgcctc gtcttgcagt
     4801 tcattcaggg caccggacag gtcggtcttg acaaaaagaa ccgggcgccc ctgcgctgac
     4861 agccggaaca cggcggcatc agagcagccg attgtctgtt gtgcccagtc atagccgaat
     4921 agcctctcca cccaagcggc cggagaacct gcgtgcaatc catcttgttc aatcatgcga
     4981 aacgatcctc atcctgtctc ttgatcgatc tttgcaaaag cctaggcctc caaaaaagcc
     5041 tcctcactac ttctggaata gctcagaggc cgaggaggcg gcctcggcct ctgcataaat
     5101 aaaaaaaatt agtcagccat ggggcggaga atgggcggaa ctgggcggag ttaggggcgg
     5161 gatgggcgga gttaggggcg ggactatggt tgctgactaa ttgagatgca tgctttgcat
     5221 acttctgcct gctggggagc ctggggactt tccacacctg gttgctgact aattgagatg
     5281 catgctttgc atacttctgc ctgctgggga gcctggggac tttccacacc ctaactgaca
     5341 cacattccac agctggttct ttccgcctca ggactcttcc tttttcaata aatcaatcta
     5401 aagtatatat gagtaaactt ggtctgacag ttaccaatgc ttaatcagtg aggcacctat
     5461 ctcagcgatc tgtctatttc gttcatccat agttgcctga ctccccgtcg tgtagataac
     5521 tacgatacgg gagggcttac catctggccc cagtgctgca atgataccgc gagacccacg
     5581 ctcaccggct ccagatttat cagcaataaa ccagccagcc ggaagggccg agcgcagaag
     5641 tggtcctgca actttatccg cctccatcca gtctattaat tgttgccggg aagctagagt
     5701 aagtagttcg ccagttaata gtttgcgcaa cgttgttgcc attgctacag gcatcgtggt
     5761 gtcacgctcg tcgtttggta tggcttcatt cagctccggt tcccaacgat caaggcgagt
     5821 tacatgatcc cccatgttgt gcaaaaaagc ggttagctcc ttcggtcctc cgatcgttgt
     5881 cagaagtaag ttggccgcag tgttatcact catggttatg gcagcactgc ataattctct
     5941 tactgtcatg ccatccgtaa gatgcttttc tgtgactggt gagtactcaa ccaagtcatt
     6001 ctgagaatag tgtatgcggc gaccgagttg ctcttgcccg gcgtcaatac gggataatac
     6061 cgcgccacat agcagaactt taaaagtgct catcattgga aaacgttctt cggggcgaaa
     6121 actctcaagg atcttaccgc tgttgagatc cagttcgatg taacccactc gtgcacccaa
     6181 ctgatcttca gcatctttta ctttcaccag cgtttctggg tgagcaaaaa caggaaggca
     6241 aaatgccgca aaaaagggaa taagggcgac acggaaatgt tgaatactca tactcttcct
     6301 ttttcaatat tattgaagca tttatcaggg ttattgtctc atgagcggat acatatttga
     6361 atgtatttag aaaaataaac aaataggggt tccgcgcaca tttccccgaa aagtgccacc
     6421 tgnnnnnnnn nnnnnnnnnn nnnnnnnnnn nnnnnnnnnn nnnnnnnnnn nnnnnnnnnn
     6481 nnnnnnnnnn nnnnnnnnnn nnnnnnnnnn nnnnnnnnnn nnnnnnnnnn nnnnnnnnnn
     6541 nnnnnncnnn nnnnnnnnnn nnnnnnnnnn nnnnnnnnnn nnnnnnnnnn nnnnnnnnnn
     6601 nnnnnnnnnn nnnnnnnnnn nnnnnnnnnn nnnnnnnnan nnnnnnnnnn nnnnnnnnnn
     6661 nnnnnnnnnn nnnnnnnnnn nnnnnnnncc tttgacgttg gagtccacgt tctttaatag
     6721 tggactcttg ttccaaactg gaacaacact caaccctatc tcggtctatt cttttgattt
     6781 ataagggatt ttgccgattt cggcctattg gttaaaaaat gagctgattt aacaaaaatt
     6841 taacgcgaat tttaacaaaa tattaacgct tacaatttac
//
